>Addgene plasmid #111501 | pCS6-YFP-SMASh(TI) | addgene full sequence | sequence record 214268 | Addgene NGS Result
GGTTTGCGTATTGGCTGGCGTAATAGCGAAGAGGCCCGCACCGATCGCCCTTCCCAACAGTTGCGCAGCC
TGAATGGCGAATGGG
[124 nt withheld, positions 86-209]
C
[91 nt withheld, positions 211-301]
A
[49 nt withheld, positions 303-351]
CCTTTGACGTTGGAGTCCACGTTCTT
[37 nt withheld, positions 378-414]
ACCCTATCTCGGTCTATTCTTTTGATTTATAAGGGATTTTGCCGATTTCGGCCTATTGGTTAAAAAATGA
GCTGATTTAACAAAAATTTAACGCGAATTTTAACAAAATATTAACGCTTACAATTTAGGTGGCACTTTTC
GGGGAAATGTGCGCGGAACCCCTATTTGTTTATTTTTCTAAATACATTCAAATATGTATCCGCTCATGCC
AGGTCTTGGACTGGTGAGAACGGCTTGCTCGGCAGCTTCGATGTGTGCTGGAGGGAGAATAAAGGTCTAA
GATGTGCGATAGAGGGAAGTCGCATTGAATTATGTGCTGTGTAGGGATCGCTGGTATCAAATATGTGTGC
CCACCCCTGGCATGAGACAATAACCCTGATAAATGCTTCAATAATATTGAAAAAGGAAGAGTATGAGTAT
TCAACATTTCCGTGTCGCCCTTATTCCCTTTTTTGCGGCATTTTGCCTTCCTGTTTTTGCTCACCCAGAA
ACGCTGGTGAAAGTAAAAGATGCTGAAGATCAGTTGGGTGCACGAGTGGGTTACATCGAACTGGATCTCA
ACAGCGGTAAGATCCTTGAGAGTTTTCGCCCCGAAGAACGTTTTCCAATGATGAGCACTTTTAAAGTTCT
GCTATGTGGCGCGGTATTATCCCGTATTGACGCCGGGCAAGAGCAACTCGGTCGCCGCATACACTATTCT
CAGAATGACTTGGTTGAGTACTCACCAGTCACAGAAAAGCATCTTACGGATGGCATGACAGTAAGAGAAT
TATGCAGTGCTGCCATAACCATGAGTGATAACACTGCGGCCAACTTACTTCTGACAACGATCGGAGGACC
GAAGGAGCTAACCGCTTTTTTGCACAACATGGGGGATCATGTAACTCGCCTTGATCGTTGGGAACCGGAG
CTGAATGAAGCCATACCAAACGACGAGCGTGACACCACGATGCCTGTAGCAATGGCAACAACGTTGCGCA
AACTATTAACTGGCGAACTACTTACTCTAGCTTCCCGGCAACAATTAATAGACTGGATGGAGGCGGATAA
AGTTGCAGGACCACTTCTGCGCTCGGCCCTTCCGGCTGGCTGGTTTATTGCTGATAAATCTGGAGCCGGT
GAGCGTGGGTCTCGCGGTATCATTGCAGCACTGGGGCCAGATGGTAAGCCCTCCCGTATCGTAGTTATCT
ACACGACGGGGAGTCAGGCAACTATGGATGAACGAAATAGACAGATCGCTGAGATAGGTGCCTCACTGAT
TAAGCATTGGTAACTGTCAGACCAAGTTTACTCATATATACTTTAGATTGATTTAAAACTTCATTTTTAA
TTTAAAAGGATCTAGGTGAAGATCCTTTTTGATAATCTCATGCCATAACTTCGTATAATGTATGCTATAC
GAAGTTATGGCATGACCAAAATCCCTTAACGTGAGTTTTCGTTCCACTGAGCGTCAGACCCCGTAGAAAA
GATCAAAGGATCTTCTTGAGATCCTTTTTTTCTGCGCGTAATCTGCTGCTTGCAAACAAAAAAACCACCG
CTACCAGCGGTGGTTTGTTTGCCGGATCAAGAGCTACCAACTCTTTTTCCGAAGGTAACTGGCTTCAGCA
GAGCGCAGATACCAAATACTGTTCTTCTAGTGTAGCCGTAGTTAGGCCACCACTTCAAGAACTCTGTAGC
ACCGCCTACATACCTCGCTCTGCTAATCCTGTTACCAGTGGCTGCTGCCAGTGGCGATAAGTCGTGTCTT
ACCGGGTTGGACTCAAGACGATAGTTACCGGATAAGGCGCAGCGGTCGGGCTGAACGGGGGGTTCGTGCA
CACAGCCCAGCTTGGAGCGAACGACCTACACCGAACTGAGATACCTACAGCGTGAGCTATGAGAAAGCGC
CACGCTTCCCGAAGGGAGAAAGGCGGACAGGTATCCGGTAAGCGGCAGGGTCGGAACAGGAGAGCGCACG
AGGGAGCTTCCAGGGGGAAACGCCTGGTATCTTTATAGTCCTGTCGGGTTTCGCCACCTCTGACTTGAGC
GTCGATTTTTGTGATGCTCGTCAGGGGGGCGGAGCCTATGGAAAAACGCCAGCAACGCGGCCTTTTTACG
GTTCCTGGCCTTTTGCTGGCCTTTTGCTCACATGTTCTTTCCTGCGTTATCCCCTGATTCTGTGGATAAC
CGTATTACCGCCTTTGAGTGAGCTGATACCGCTCGCCGCAGCCGAACGACCGAGCGCAGCGAGTCAGTGA
GCGAGGAAGCGGAAGAGCGCCCAATACGCAAACCGCCTCTCCCCGCGCGTTGGCCGATTCATTAATGCAG
AGCTTGCAATTCGCGCTTTTTCAATATTATTGAAGCATTTATCAGGGTTATTGTCTCATGAGCGGATACA
TATTTGAATGTATTTAGAAAAATAAACAAATAGGGGTTCCGCGCACATTTCCCCGAAAAGTGCCACCTGA
CGTCTAAGAAACCATTATTATCATGACATTAACCTATAAAAATAGGCGTATTACGAGGCCCTTTCACGCA
TTAGATGCATGTCGTTACATAACTTACGGTAAATGGCCCGCCTGGCTGACCGCCCAACGACCCCCGCCCA
TTGACGTCAATAATGACGTATGTTCCCATAGTAACGCCAATAGGGACTTTCCATTGACGTCAATGGGTGG
AGTATTTACGGTAAACTGCCCACTTGGCAGTACATCAAGTGTATCATATGCCAAGTACGCCCCCTATTGA
CGTCAATGACGGTAAATGGCCCGCCTGGCATTATGCCCAGTACATGACCTTATGGGACTTTCCTACTTGG
CAGTACATCTACGTATTAGTCATCGCTATTACCATGGTGATGCGGTTTTGGCAGTACATCAATGGGCGTG
GATAGCGGTTTGACTCACGGGGATTTCCAAGTCTCCACCCCATTGACGTCAATGGGAGTTTGTTTTGGCA
CCAAAATCAACGGGACTTTCCAAAATGTCGTAACAACTCCGCCCCATTGACGCAAATGGGCGGTAGGCGT
GTACGGTGGGAGGTCTATATAAGCAGAGCTCGTTTAGTGAACCGTCAGATCGCCTGGAGACGCCATCCAC
GCTGTTTTGACCTCCATAGAAGACACCGGGACCGATCCAGCCTCCGGACTCTAGCCTAGGCCGCGGGACG
GATAACAATTTCACACAGGAAACAGCTATGACCATTAGGCCTATTTAGGTGACACTATAGAACAAGTTTG
TACAAAAAAGCAGGCTGGTACCGGTCCGGAATTCGCCACCATGGTGAGCAAGGGCGAGGAGCTGTTCACC
GGGGTGGTGCCCATCCTGGTCGAGCTGGACGGCGACGTAAACGGCCACAAGTTCAGCGTGTCCGGCGAGG
GCGAGGGCGATGCCACCTACGGCAAGCTGACCCTGAAGCTGATCTGCACCACCGGCAAGCTGCCCGTGCC
CTGGCCCACCCTCGTGACCACCCTGGGCTACGGCCTGCAGTGCTTCGCCCGCTACCCCGACCACATGAAG
CAGCACGACTTCTTCAAGTCCGCCATGCCCGAAGGCTACGTCCAGGAGCGCACCATCTTCTTCAAGGACG
ACGGCAACTACAAGACCCGCGCCGAGGTGAAGTTCGAGGGCGACACCCTGGTGAACCGCATCGAGCTGAA
GGGCATCGACTTCAAGGAGGACGGCAACATCCTGGGGCACAAGCTGGAGTACAACTACAACAGCCACAAC
GTCTATATCACCGCCGACAAGCAGAAGAACGGCATCAAGGCCAACTTCAAGATCCGCCACAACATCGAGG
ACGGCGGCGTGCAGCTCGCCGACCACTACCAGCAGAACACCCCCATCGGCGACGGCCCCGTGCTGCTGCC
CGACAACCACTACCTGAGCTACCAGTCCGCCCTGAGCAAAGACCCCAACGAGAAGCGCGATCACATGGTC
CTGCTGGAGTTCGTGACCGCCGCCGGGATCACTCTCGGCATGGACGAGCTGTACAAGCCCGGGCCCATGG
CCAGCATGACTGGTGGACAGCAAATGGGGTCGACGCTCTACCAGGAGTTCGATGAGATGGAAGAGTGCTC
TCAGCACTTACCCGGCGCCGGCAGTAGTGGCGATATCATGGATTACAAGGATGACGACGATAAGGGCTCT
TCCGGGACAGGCTCCGGATCCGGCACTAGTGCGCCCATCACGGCGTACGCCCAGCAGACGAGAGGCCTCC
TAGGGTGTATAATCACCAGCCTGACTGGCCGGGACAAAAACCAAGTGGAGGGTGAGGTCCAGATCGTGTC
AACTGCTACCCAAACCTTGCTGGCAACGTGCATCAATGGGGTATGCTGGACAGTCTACCACGGGGCCGGA
ACGAGGACCATCGCATCACCCAAGGGTCCTGTCATCCAGATGTATACCAATGTGGACAAAGACCTTGTGG
GCTGGCCCGCTCCTCAAGGTTCCCGCTCATTGACACCCTGTACCTGCGGCTCCTCGGACCTTTACCTGGT
CACGAGGCACGCCGATGTCATTCCCGTGCGCCGGCGAGGTGATCGCAGGGGTAGCCTGCTTTCGCCCCGG
CCCATTTCCTACTTGAAAGGCTCCTCGGGGGGTCCGCTGTTGTGCCCCGCGGGACACGCCGTGGGCCTAT
TCAGGGCCGCGGTGTGCACCCGTGGAGTGGCTAAAGCGGTGTACTTTATCCCTGTGGAGAACCTAGAGAC
AACCATGAGATCCCCGGTGTTCACGGACAACTCCTCTCCACCAGCAGTCACCCTGACGCACCCAATCACC
AAAATCGATACCAAATACATCATGACATGCATGTCGGCCGACCTGGAGGTCGTCACGAGCACCTGGGTGC
TCGTTGGCGGCGTCCTGGCTGCTCTGGCCGCGTATTGCCTGTCAACAGGCTGCGTGGTCATAGTGGGCAG
GATCGTCTTGTCCGGGAAGCCGGCAATTATACCTGACAGGGAGGTTCTCTACTATCCCTACGATGTGCCC
GATTACGCTGGCGCGCCTTCAGTAGCCAGTGACAGGACCCAGCCTGAATAGAGGGGCCAGCCCAGGGTCC
CCAGCCCGCCTGCCACACCCAGCCTGTGGCTTTTGCCAACTAGGACTTGAGCTGGGGCTGACTCCCAAAG
GGATGCCCTGTCCAGCCAGACATCTACTCACCCACTGACCTGGCCTGACTCACAACTGCCACACAACCAT
GCTACATGGACTGAACATCAAGAAGCCCCTTTCCCATAGGGCTCCCACCTGCCGCCTACCCCTCATCTGT
CTGCCCTGGTCCTGGCCCCCAGCCCCATTGGCCTCACCCTCTACACTCTCAGACCATCACAGAACACGAT
CTGGCTTCCTCATTCTGCTCCAGTGTCCAGGGCTCTTTGGGTAATCAAGAAACCAAGTGTCTGAAAGGCA
ACAAAAAGTAGGCACCAAAACCCAGGGGACATCCTAGGGCAGATGCTAAAGCAGAGATGCTGAGGGAACC
TCAACTTCCGGGGATGCAGCCCACTCCTGCAGACACAGCAGATCCAGCTGGTACCCTAGCTGCCGCCCAG
GGCAACCGGCCAGTCTTGGGCAGCATAGCTCCCCTCCCAGGGGTGAGCTGAAGCCACAAATGCAGCTGAA
GCAGCAGACCTGACATCCTGGCACCTCCTGGCCCCCAGGTGAGCCCTGCACCGTGTATCTTAGAGTGGGG
GGGGGGGCGTGCAGAACCAAGTCCACTTTCCAGGAGCCCTTCAAGGCTTCCCTAGCAAATTAGTTGCAAG
GGTGGAGTGAAGTGGCATCAGAGTGGGTGTCATTGTAGTGGGCACTGGCACTTCACGGTCCAAGGACGGG
GCTGAGGTGGGGGCGGTTCTGGGGGAATTTGCTAAGCCAGCTCACCGAGGACCCTGTGATTTCTCACCCC
AGCAGTGATTCATACCAGTGAAGAAGAGCAGAGCTCAGCTCCGTGACTCAGCCATGGCAGGCGGAGGGTC
CCCGAGGGGCTGAGTCCTCACACCCAGCCGAGGCAGCGGCTGGAGCCTACAGAGCCAGGAGAATGACACC
AGGTAAGAAAGTCTTGCCTCCTATCCTGACCAAGCCTCAGATCCCAGCCACTCTCCAGATTTCTGGGTTA
TCCGGGAAGTCCTGACAGGCCCCAGGGGTACCAGCTGGGAGCAGGGTAACCTGGTGTCCCTCCTGGATCT
AGTGGTGAGCAGTTCTCTCACCATCTTGCTGCTTCCTGTGTCCTTCAGGTCTCAAGGCTGCTGAGAAGTC
TTTGCTGCCATGTCTGGAAAGGGCATCACCACACCACCAGCACCAGCACCATCCTCTCTTCTCCTGAAGC
TGCCTACATGGGTTCCAAGACACTTTCAAGGCAGAGAAAACAAGATTACAGAGAGGAGGTGCCTGGCAGG
GGGCAGCACCCCAGCTCAGCCCAAGAGCTGAAGGTGAAGACAAGCCAGCATGAAACCACGGGTCTGCCAT
GATGCCCGCCCCGCTGGCCGCTCACTAGCTGCCTGCCATTAGCCTCTGCAGCTTGAGCAGGGTCTGTACC
CTTGGTCCTCTTGGCACAGAGCCCAGCTCGCTGCATGGCCTTTGGCTCCCCGACCAGACCCTTGCAGGAG
CCTTAAGGCTTGGGCCCCTGCCCAGCCTGATCTTTCCTGCTGTGCCCTGCCTGCCAGGTCAAGCCCAGTC
CCAGGAGACCCCAGGCCTTGGCTCCTAGGCTGTTCCATGAACCTCCCTGACCTGCCTGGTGATTGCCCAG
CTGAAACCTCAGCCAAGCCCCAGCTCCAATTACCTTGTGCTGGTAGCTGCTTGTGTCTGCAGTCTGAGTA
GGCCTTGTTGCGGTTCCTCCATCTGCCTGGTCTATTGGTGTTCTGAGACCAATTCCACTGATGTTCTGAC
AGATCCTCCACCCTGTGCCCCTGCCAGCCCCCACAAGTTTATTTTTGCACAAAAGCCATGACCCATACTC
ATTTGGCTGGCATAGGGTGTGTAGGTAGGCCCTGGGGACTAGGGAGACCCTGGAGATCTCAAGAGAGTGT
GGCTATCCCCTATTTTCACCAAGCCTTGAATATCCAGCCAGGCTGTCTGCCCATACCATCTTACCTCAAA
GACAGATATATATCTATATATGATTTTGTTAATAAAACTATGAAACTTATTGGAGTATGTGCCATTTCTC
GAGGGTGTGGGATGGGCTGAAGCAGGACCTCAGAGGACACTGCTCAAGGAGGTACAGGAACACCCACCGC
CTATGTACCCCAGAAAAACTTCTAAGTCTAGAGTATCCCTCGAGGGGCCCAAGCTTACGCGTACCCAGCT
TTCTTGTACAAAGTGGTCCCTATAGTGAGTCGTATTATAAGCTAGGCACTGGCCGTCGTTTTACAACGTC
GTGACTGGGAAAACTGCTAGCTTGGGATCTTTGTGAAGGAACCTTACTTCTGTGGTGTGACATAATTGGA
CAAACTACCTACAGAGATTTAAAGCTCTAAGGTAAATATAAAATTTTTAAGTGTATAATGTGTTAAACTA
GCTGCATATGCTTGCTGCTTGAGAGTTTTGCTTACTGAGTATGATTTATGAAAATATTATACACAGGAGC
TAGTGATTCTAATTGTTTGTGTATTTTAGATTCACAGTCCCAAGGCTCATTTCAGGCCCCTCAGTCCTCA
CAGTCTGTTCATGATCATAATCAGCCATACCACATTTGTAGAGGTTTTACTTGCTTTAAAAAACCTCCCA
CACCTCCCCCTGAACCTGAAACATAAAATGAATGCAATTGTTGTTGTTAACTTGTTTATTGCAGCTTATA
ATGGTTACAAATAAAGCAATAGCATCACAAATTTCACAAATAAAGCATTTTTTTCACTGCATTCTAGTTG
TGGTTTGTCCAAACTCATCAATGTATCTTATCATGTCTGGATCGATCCTGCATTAATGAATCGGCCAACG
CGCGGGGAGAGGC
Features (pLannotate 1.2.2; 25 found; start..end, strand, type, name):
     14..81      +  CDS            lacZα (fragment): LacZα fragment of β-galactosidase; lacZ fragment
     86..540     +  rep_origin     f1 ori (sequence partly withheld): f1 bacteriophage origin of replication; arrow indicates direction of (+) strand synthesis
    566..622     +  promoter       AmpR promoter (fragment): bla
    775..826     +  promoter       AmpR promoter (fragment): bla
    827..1687    +  CDS            AmpR: β-lactamase; bla; confers resistance to ampicillin, carbenicillin, and related antibiotics
   1789..1822    -  protein_bind   loxP: Cre-mediated recombination occurs in the 8-bp core sequence (GCATACAT). Cre recombinase
   1900..2488    +  rep_origin     ori: high-copy-number ColE1/pMB1/pBR322/pUC origin of replication
   2671..2724    +  CDS            lacI (fragment): lac repressor; lacI; The lac repressor binds to the lac operator to inhibit transcription in E. coli. This inhibition can be relieved by adding lactose or isopropyl-β-D-thiogalactopyranoside (IPTG).
   2740..2837    -  promoter       AmpR promoter: bla
   2947..3250    +  enhancer       CMV enhancer: human cytomegalovirus immediate early enhancer
   3251..3454    +  promoter       CMV promoter: human cytomegalovirus (CMV) immediate early promoter
   3607..3625    +  promoter       SP6 promoter: promoter for bacteriophage SP6 RNA polymerase
   3626..3650    +  protein_bind   attB1: mutant version of attB; recombination site for the Gateway® BP reaction BP Clonase™
   3675..4391    +  CDS            Venus: Venus is a basic (constitutively fluorescent) yellow fluorescent protein published in 2002, derived from Aequorea victoria. It is reported to be a rapidly-maturing weak dimer with moderate acid sensitivity.
   4401..4432    +  CDS            T7 tag (gene 10 leader) (fragment): leader peptide from bacteriophage T7 gene 10 promotes efficient translation in E. coli
   4515..4539    +  CDS            3xFLAG (fragment): three tandem FLAG® epitope tags
   4575..5153    +  CDS            POLG_HCV77 (fragment): Experimental evidence at protein level: Swiss-Prot protein existence level 1. [RNA-directed RNA polymerase]: RNA-dependent RNA polymerase that performs primer-template recognition and RNA synthesis during viral replication. From Hepatitis C virus genotype 1a (isolate H77) (HCV).
   7687..7711    -  protein_bind   attB2: mutant version of attB; recombination site for the Gateway® BP reaction BP Clonase™
   7713..7731    -  promoter       T7 promoter: promoter for bacteriophage T7 RNA polymerase
   7741..7778    +  CDS            lacZα (fragment): LacZα fragment of β-galactosidase; lacZ fragment
   7790..7904    +  intron         large T intron (fragment): SV40 (simian virus 40) large T antigen intron
   7978..8003    +  intron         small t intron (fragment): SV40 (simian virus 40) small t antigen intron
   8003..8140    +  CDS            large T antigen (fragment): large T antigen from SV40 (simian virus 40)
   8163..8297    +  polyA_signal   SV40 poly(A) signal: SV40 polyadenylation signal
   8302..14      -  CDS            lacI (fragment) (across the origin): lac repressor; lacI; The lac repressor binds to the lac operator to inhibit transcription in E. coli. This inhibition can be relieved by adding lactose or isopropyl-β-D-thiogalactopyranoside (IPTG).
