[The description below was written by a language model from this plasmid's Addgene catalogue record and pLannotate feature annotations shown in this document.]
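Description:
pCS6-YFP-SMASh(TI) is a mammalian expression plasmid of about 8.3 kb built on the pCMV-SPORT6 backbone. It is propagated in E. coli through a high-copy ColE1/pUC-type origin and selected with ampicillin via the β-lactamase gene. An f1 origin, a loxP site and short lacZα/lacI remnants are also carried over from the backbone. The expression cassette is driven by the human CMV immediate-early enhancer and promoter and is terminated by SV40 small-t intron/large-T fragments and the SV40 polyadenylation signal. SP6 and T7 phage promoters and Gateway attB1/attB2 sites flank the cloning region, as is typical of this vector.

The insert, assembled by Gibson cloning, encodes the fast-maturing Aequorea victoria yellow fluorescent protein Venus fused at its C-terminus to a SMASh tag; the record also lists an HA epitope tag. SMASh is a self-excising degron module based on the hepatitis C virus (genotype 1a) NS3 protease. Normally the protease cleaves itself and the attached degron away from the protein of interest, leaving it stable. When a protease inhibitor is present, the tag stays attached and newly made protein is degraded. In this "TI" (telaprevir-inhibited) version the NS3 protease carries F43L, Q80K, S122R and D168Y substitutions, and the variant is described as being inhibited by telaprevir.

The automated annotation detects Venus and an HCV polyprotein fragment just downstream, along with short matches to T7 and FLAG tag sequences that may be spurious. A roughly 2.5 kb stretch between the HCV fragment and attB2 is unannotated, and the record does not explain it. The construct serves as a fluorescent reporter for drug-controlled shutoff of protein production in mammalian cells.
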