Addgene plasmid #111501: pCS6-YFP-SMASh(TI)
Purpose: Expresses Venus YFP with a C-terminal SMASh(TI) tag fusion in mammalian cells. [TI = telaprevir inhibited].
Depositing lab: Michael Lin. Publication: StaPLs: versatile genetically encoded modules for engineering drug-inducible proteins. Jacobs CL, Badiee RK, Lin MZ. Nat Methods. 2018 Jul;15(7):523-526. doi: 10.1038/s41592-018-0041-z. Epub 2018 Jul 2. PubMed 29967496.
Backbone
  Vector backbone: pCMV-SPORT6
  Backbone manufacturer: Invitrogen
  Total vector size (bp): 8340
  Vector type: Mammalian Expression
Growth in bacteria
  Bacterial resistance: Ampicillin, 100 μg/mL
  Growth temperature: 37°C
  Growth strain: DH5alpha
  Copy number: Unknown
Gene/Insert
  Gene/Insert name: YFP-SMASh(TI)
  Species: Aequorea victoria, Hepatitis C Virus (HCV) genotype 1a
  Insert size (bp): 1758
  Mutation: The HCV NS3 protease carries F43L, Q80K, S122R, and D168Y mutations.
  GenBank ID: NC_004102
  Promoter: CMV
  Tag / fusion protein: SMASh tag (C terminal on insert); HA epitope tag (C terminal on insert)
  Cloning method: Gibson Cloning
  Sequencing primers: 5′ ATTTAGGTGACACTATAG; 3′ CCTAGTTGGCAAAAGCCACA
Resource information
  A portion of this plasmid was derived from a plasmid made by: the Michael Lin lab [SMASh tag, Ref. 1], and the Atsushi Miyawaki lab [Venus YFP, Ref. 2].
Terms and licenses: Academic/Nonprofit Terms; Industry Terms: Not Available to Industry
Depositor comments: [Ref. 1] CHUNG H.K., JACOBS C.L., HUO Y., YANG J., KRUMM S.A., PLEMPER R.K., TSIEN R.Y. & LIN M.Z. 2015. Tunable and reversible drug control of protein production via a self-excising degron. Nat Chem Biol 11: 713-720. [Ref. 2] NAGAI T., IBATA K., PARK E.S., KUBOTA M., MIKOSHIBA K. & MIYAWAKI A. 2002. A variant of yellow fluorescent protein with fast and efficient maturation for cell-biological applications. Nat Biotechnol 20: 87-90.
How to cite: pCS6-YFP-SMASh(TI) was a gift from Michael Lin (Addgene plasmid # 111501 ; http://n2t.net/addgene:111501 ; RRID:Addgene_111501)
